Addgene plasmid #250270: pJC2739 - pHR-EF1A-HA-FBXO31-IRES-mTagBFP
Purpose: cDNA expression of affinity-tagged FBXO31 (HA-FBXO31)
Depositing lab: Jacob Corn. Depositing organization: ETH Zurich (Swiss Federal Institute of Technology). Publication: C-terminal amides mark proteins for degradation via SCF-FBXO31. Muhar MF, Farnung J, Cernakova M, Hofmann R, Henneberg LT, Pfleiderer MM, Denoth-Lippuner A, Kalcic F, Nievergelt AS, Peters Al-Bayati M, Sidiropoulos ND, Beier V, Mann M, Jessberger S, Jinek M, Schulman BA, Bode JW, Corn JE. Nature. 2025 Feb;638(8050):519-527. doi: 10.1038/s41586-024-08475-w. PubMed 39880951.
Backbone
  Vector backbone: pHR
  Vector type: Mammalian Expression, Lentiviral
Growth in bacteria
  Bacterial resistance: Ampicillin, 100 μg/mL
  Growth temperature: 37°C
  Growth strain: NEB Stable
  Copy number: High Copy
Gene/Insert
  Gene/Insert name: FBXO31
  Species: H. sapiens (human)
  Entrez Gene: FBXO31 (a.k.a. FBX14, FBXO14, Fbx31, MRT45, pp2386)
  Promoter: EF-1a
  Tag / fusion protein: HA (N terminal on insert)
  Cloning method: Unknown
Terms and licenses: Academic/Nonprofit Terms; Industry Terms: Not Available to Industry
How to cite: pJC2739 - pHR-EF1A-HA-FBXO31-IRES-mTagBFP was a gift from Jacob Corn (Addgene plasmid # 250270 ; http://n2t.net/addgene:250270 ; RRID:Addgene_250270)
