[The description below was written by a language model from this plasmid's Addgene catalogue record and pLannotate feature annotations shown in this document.]
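Description:
pJC2739 - pHR-EF1A-HA-FBXO31-IRES-mTagBFP is a 9,591-nt HIV-1-based lentiviral transfer plasmid on the pHR backbone, designed for mammalian expression of human FBXO31 carrying an N-terminal HA epitope tag. It is propagated in bacteria through a high-copy ColE1/pUC-type origin and selected with ampicillin via the β-lactamase gene. The viral portion begins with a CMV enhancer/promoter placed upstream of a truncated 5' LTR, an arrangement that drives genomic RNA transcription in packaging cells. This is followed by the Ψ packaging signal with a gag fragment, the Rev response element for Rev-dependent nuclear export, and the cPPT/CTS element that aids nuclear import of the reverse-transcribed genome. A WPRE downstream of the cargo enhances transcript stability and expression, and the genome ends with a nef fragment and a second truncated LTR.

The expression cassette uses the strong constitutive EF-1α promoter to drive a short HA tag (annotated as a fragment of a 3xHA element, consistent with a single copy) fused ahead of the FBXO31 coding sequence. FBXO31 is the F-box substrate receptor of an SCF ubiquitin ligase complex. A TagBFP-type monomeric blue fluorescent protein follows, allowing transduced cells to be identified or sorted. The plasmid name indicates that it is translated from an IRES, but the feature table annotates no IRES, and the gap between the two coding sequences is only about 75 nt, so the nature of the linkage is not confirmed by the annotation. A single FRT site lies upstream of the promoter and a single loxP site after the reporter; the record does not state their purpose. The construct is intended for cDNA expression of affinity-tagged FBXO31, suitable for detection or pulldown through the HA tag.
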