Features (pLannotate 1.2.2; 23 found; start..end, strand, type, name):
      1..589     -  rep_origin     ori: high-copy-number ColE1/pMB1/pBR322/pUC origin of replication
    760..1620    -  CDS            AmpR: β-lactamase; bla; confers resistance to ampicillin, carbenicillin, and related antibiotics
   1621..1725    -  promoter       AmpR promoter: bla
   1784..1836    -  misc_feature   bom (fragment): basis of mobility region from pBR322
   1991..2370    +  enhancer       CMV enhancer: human cytomegalovirus immediate early enhancer
   2371..2570    +  promoter       CMV promoter: human cytomegalovirus (CMV) immediate early promoter
   2588..2768    +  LTR            5' LTR (truncated): truncated 5' long terminal repeat (LTR) from HIV-1
   2815..2940    +  misc_feature   HIV-1 Ψ: packaging signal of human immunodeficiency virus type 1
   2924..3262    +  CDS            HIV-1 gag (fragment): gag protein from human immunodeficiency virus 1; gag
   3437..3670    +  misc_feature   RRE: The Rev response element (RRE) of HIV-1 allows for Rev-dependent mRNA export from the nucleus to the cytoplasm.
   4047..4147    +  CDS            Rev (fragment): human immunodeficiency virus 1 (HIV-1) Rev protein; rev; enhances nuclear export of unspliced and incompletely spliced viral mRNAs
   4197..4314    +  misc_feature   cPPT/CTS: central polypurine tract and central termination sequence of HIV-1
   4379..4426    +  protein_bind   FRT: FLP-mediated recombination occurs in the 8-bp core sequence TCTAGAAA (Turan and Bode, 2011). FLP recombinase from the Saccharomyces cerevisiae 2μ plasmid
   4491..5662    +  promoter       EF-1α promoter: strong constitutive promoter for human elongation factor EF-1α
   5677..5703    +  CDS            3xHA (fragment): three tandem HA epitope tags
   5734..7350    +  CDS            FBXO31: FBX31_HUMAN - Also known as FBX14, FBX31. Experimental evidence at protein level: Swiss-Prot protein existence level 1. Component of some SCF (SKP1-cullin-F-box) protein ligase complex that plays a central role in G1 arrest following DNA damage. Specifically recognizes phosphorylated cyclin-D1 (CCND1), promoting its ubiquitination and degradation by the proteasome, resulting in G1 arrest. May act as a tumor suppressor. From Homo sapiens (Human).
   7426..8124    +  CDS            TagBFP: monomeric blue fluorescent protein mammalian codon-optimized
   8144..8177    +  protein_bind   loxP: Cre-mediated recombination occurs in the 8-bp core sequence (GCATACAT). Cre recombinase
   8210..8233    +  misc_feature   MCS (fragment): pBluescript multiple cloning site
   8233..8821    +  misc_feature   WPRE: woodchuck hepatitis virus posttranscriptional regulatory element
   8822..8841    +  misc_feature   MCS (fragment): pBluescript multiple cloning site
   8843..9343    +  CDS            nef (fragment): NEF_HV1LA - Experimental evidence at protein level: Swiss-Prot protein existence level 1. Extracellular Nef protein targets CD4(+) T-lymphocytes for apoptosis by interacting with CXCR4 surface receptors. From Human immunodeficiency virus type 1 group M subtype B (isolate Lai) (HIV-1).
   9350..9530    +  LTR            5' LTR (truncated): truncated 5' long terminal repeat (LTR) from HIV-1
>Addgene plasmid #250270 | pJC2739 - pHR-EF1A-HA-FBXO31-IRES-mTagBFP | addgene full sequence | sequence record 498487 | Addgene NGS Result
TTTCCATAGGCTCCGCCCCCCTGACGAGCATCACAAAAATCGACGCTCAAGTCAGAGGTGGCGAAACCCG
ACAGGACTATAAAGATACCAGGCGTTTCCCCCTGGAAGCTCCCTCGTGCGCTCTCCTGTTCCGACCCTGC
CGCTTACCGGATACCTGTCCGCCTTTCTCCCTTCGGGAAGCGTGGCGCTTTCTCATAGCTCACGCTGTAG
GTATCTCAGTTCGGTGTAGGTCGTTCGCTCCAAGCTGGGCTGTGTGCACGAACCCCCCGTTCAGCCCGAC
CGCTGCGCCTTATCCGGTAACTATCGTCTTGAGTCCAACCCGGTAAGACACGACTTATCGCCACTGGCAG
CAGCCACTGGTAACAGGATTAGCAGAGCGAGGTATGTAGGCGGTGCTACAGAGTTCTTGAAGTGGTGGCC
TAACTACGGCTACACTAGAAGAACAGTATTTGGTATCTGCGCTCTGCTGAAGCCAGTTACCTTCGGAAAA
AGAGTTGGTAGCTCTTGATCCGGCAAACAAACCACCGCTGGTAGCGGTGGTTTTTTTGTTTGCAAGCAGC
AGATTACGCGCAGAAAAAAAGGATCTCAAGAAGATCCTTTGATCTTTTCTACGGGGTCTGACGCTCAGTG
GAACGAAAACTCACGTTAAGGGATTTTGGTCATGAGATTATCAAAAAGGATCTTCACCTAGATCCTTTTA
AATTAAAAATGAAGTTTTAAATCAATCTAAAGTATATATGAGTAAACTTGGTCTGACAGTTACCAATGCT
TAATCAGTGAGGCACCTATCTCAGCGATCTGTCTATTTCGTTCATCCATAGTTGCCTGACTCCCCGTCGT
GTAGATAACTACGATACGGGAGGGCTTACCATCTGGCCCCAGTGCTGCAATGATACCGCGAGACCCACGC
TCACCGGCTCCAGATTTATCAGCAATAAACCAGCCAGCCGGAAGGGCCGAGCGCAGAAGTGGTCCTGCAA
CTTTATCCGCCTCCATCCAGTCTATTAATTGTTGCCGGGAAGCTAGAGTAAGTAGTTCGCCAGTTAATAG
TTTGCGCAACGTTGTTGCCATTGCTACAGGCATCGTGGTGTCACGCTCGTCGTTTGGTATGGCTTCATTC
AGCTCCGGTTCCCAACGATCAAGGCGAGTTACATGATCCCCCATGTTGTGCAAAAAAGCGGTTAGCTCCT
TCGGTCCTCCGATCGTTGTCAGAAGTAAGTTGGCCGCAGTGTTATCACTCATGGTTATGGCAGCACTGCA
TAATTCTCTTACTGTCATGCCATCCGTAAGATGCTTTTCTGTGACTGGTGAGTACTCAACCAAGTCATTC
TGAGAATAGTGTATGCGGCGACCGAGTTGCTCTTGCCCGGCGTCAATACGGGATAATACCGCGCCACATA
GCAGAACTTTAAAAGTGCTCATCATTGGAAAACGTTCTTCGGGGCGAAAACTCTCAAGGATCTTACCGCT
GTTGAGATCCAGTTCGATGTAACCCACTCGTGCACCCAACTGATCTTCAGCATCTTTTACTTTCACCAGC
GTTTCTGGGTGAGCAAAAACAGGAAGGCAAAATGCCGCAAAAAAGGGAATAAGGGCGACACGGAAATGTT
GAATACTCATACTCTTCCTTTTTCAATATTATTGAAGCATTTATCAGGGTTATTGTCTCATGAGCGGATA
CATATTTGAATGTATTTAGAAAAATAAACAAATAGGGGTTCCGCGCACATTTCCCCGAAAAGTGCCACCT
GACGTCGACGGATCGGGAGATCTCCCGATCCCCTATGGTGCACTCTCAGTACAATCTGCTCTGATGCCGC
ATAGTTAAGCCAGTATCTGCTCCCTGCTTGTGTGTTGGAGGTCGCTGAGTAGTGCGCGAGCAAAATTTAA
GCTACAACAAGGCAAGGCTTGACCGACAATTGCATGAAGAATCTGCTTAGGGTTAGGCGTTTTGCGCTGC
TTCGCGATGTACGGGCCAGATATACGCGTTGACATTGATTATTGACTAGTTATTAATAGTAATCAATTAC
GGGGTCATTAGTTCATAGCCCATATATGGAGTTCCGCGTTACATAACTTACGGTAAATGGCCCGCCTGGC
TGACCGCCCAACGACCCCCGCCCATTGACGTCAATAATGACGTATGTTCCCATAGTAACGCCAATAGGGA
CTTTCCATTGACGTCAATGGGTGGAGTATTTACGGTAAACTGCCCACTTGGCAGTACATCAAGTGTATCA
TATGCCAAGTACGCCCCCTATTGACGTCAATGACGGTAAATGGCCCGCCTGGCATTATGCCCAGTACATG
ACCTTATGGGACTTTCCTACTTGGCAGTACATCTACGTATTAGTCATCGCTATTACCATGGTGATGCGGT
TTTGGCAGTACATCAATGGGCGTGGATAGCGGTTTGACTCACGGGGATTTCCAAGTCTCCACCCCATTGA
CGTCAATGGGAGTTTGTTTTGGCACCAAAATCAACGGGACTTTCCAAAATGTCGTAACAACTCCGCCCCA
TTGACGCAAATGGGCGGTAGGCGTGTACGGTGGGAGGTCTATATAAGCAGCGCGTTTTGCCTGTACTGGG
TCTCTCTGGTTAGACCAGATCTGAGCCTGGGAGCTCTCTGGCTAACTAGGGAACCCACTGCTTAAGCCTC
AATAAAGCTTGCCTTGAGTGCTTCAAGTAGTGTGTGCCCGTCTGTTGTGTGACTCTGGTAACTAGAGATC
CCTCAGACCCTTTTAGTCAGTGTGGAAAATCTCTAGCAGTGGCGCCCGAACAGGGACTTGAAAGCGAAAG
GGAAACCAGAGGAGCTCTCTCGACGCAGGACTCGGCTTGCTGAAGCGCGCACGGCAAGAGGCGAGGGGCG
GCGACTGGTGAGTACGCCAAAAATTTTGACTAGCGGAGGCTAGAAGGAGAGAGATGGGTGCGAGAGCGTC
AGTATTAAGCGGGGGAGAATTAGATCGCGATGGGAAAAAATTCGGTTAAGGCCAGGGGGAAAGAAAAAAT
ATAAATTAAAACATATAGTATGGGCAAGCAGGGAGCTAGAACGATTCGCAGTTAATCCTGGCCTGTTAGA
AACATCAGAAGGCTGTAGACAAATACTGGGACAGCTACAACCATCCCTTCAGACAGGATCAGAAGAACTT
AGATCATTATATAATACAGTAGCAACCCTCTATTGTGTGCATCAAAGGATAGAGATAAAAGACACCAAGG
AAGCTTTAGACAAGATAGAGGAAGAGCAAAACAAAAGTAAGACCACCGCACAGCAAGCGGCCGGCCGCTG
ATCTTCAGACCTGGAGGAGGAGATATGAGGGACAATTGGAGAAGTGAATTATATAAATATAAAGTAGTAA
AAATTGAACCATTAGGAGTAGCACCCACCAAGGCAAAGAGAAGAGTGGTGCAGAGAGAAAAAAGAGCAGT
GGGAATAGGAGCTTTGTTCCTTGGGTTCTTGGGAGCAGCAGGAAGCACTATGGGCGCAGCGTCAATGACG
CTGACGGTACAGGCCAGACAATTATTGTCTGGTATAGTGCAGCAGCAGAACAATTTGCTGAGGGCTATTG
AGGCGCAACAGCATCTGTTGCAACTCACAGTCTGGGGCATCAAGCAGCTCCAGGCAAGAATCCTGGCTGT
GGAAAGATACCTAAAGGATCAACAGCTCCTGGGGATTTGGGGTTGCTCTGGAAAACTCATTTGCACCACT
GCTGTGCCTTGGAATGCTAGTTGGAGTAATAAATCTCTGGAACAGATTTGGAATCACACGACCTGGATGG
AGTGGGACAGAGAAATTAACAATTACACAAGCTTAATACACTCCTTAATTGAAGAATCGCAAAACCAGCA
AGAAAAGAATGAACAAGAATTATTGGAATTAGATAAATGGGCAAGTTTGTGGAATTGGTTTAACATAACA
AATTGGCTGTGGTATATAAAATTATTCATAATGATAGTAGGAGGCTTGGTAGGTTTAAGAATAGTTTTTG
CTGTACTTTCTATAGTGAATAGAGTTAGGCAGGGATATTCACCATTATCGTTTCAGACCCACCTCCCAAC
CCCGAGGGGACCCGACAGGCCCGAAGGAATAGAAGAAGAAGGTGGAGAGAGAGACAGAGACAGATCCATT
CGATTAGTGAACGGATCGGCACTGCGTGCGCCAATTCTGCAGACAAATGGCAGTATTCATCCACAATTTT
AAAAGAAAAGGGGGGATTGGGGGGTACAGTGCAGGGGAAAGAATAGTAGACATAATAGCAACAGACATAC
AAACTAAAGAATTACAAAAACAAATTACAAAAATTCAAAATTTTCGGGTTTATTACAGGGACAGCAGAGA
TCCAGTTTGGTTAGTACCGGGCCCGCCCTGCAGGTCTAGAAGTTCCTATTCCGAAGTTCCTATTCTCTAG
AAAGTATAGGAACTTCTCGAGTACTAGGATCCATTAGGCGGCCGCCCTGCAGGGTGGATAACCGTATTAC
CGCCATGCATGTGCCCGTCAGTGGGCAGAGCGCACATCGCCCACAGTCCCCGAGAAGTTGGGGGGAGGGG
TCGGCAATTGAACCGGTGCCTAGAGAAGGTGGCGCGGGGTAAACTGGGAAAGTGATGTCGTGTACTGGCT
CCGCCTTTTTCCCGAGGGTGGGGGAGAACCGTATATAAGTGCAGTAGTCGCCGTGAACGTTCTTTTTCGC
AACGGGTTTGCCGCCAGAACACAGGTAAGTGCCGTGTGTGGTTCCCGCGGGCCTGGCCTCTTTACGGGTT
ATGGCCCTTGCGTGCCTTGAATTACTTCCACCTGGCTGCAGTACGTGATTCTTGATCCCGAGCTTCGGGT
TGGAAGTGGGTGGGAGAGTTCGAGGCCTTGCGCTTAAGGAGCCCCTTCGCCTCGTGCTTGAGTTGAGGCC
TGGCCTGGGCGCTGGGGCCGCCGCGTGCGAATCTGGTGGCACCTTCGCGCCTGTCTCGCTGCTTTCGATA
AGTCTCTAGCCATTTAAAATTTTTGATGACCTGCTGCGACGCTTTTTTTCTGGCAAGATAGTCTTGTAAA
TGCGGGCCAAGATCTGCACACTGGTATTTCGGTTTTTGGGGCCGCGGGCGGCGACGGGGCCCGTGCGTCC
CAGCGCACATGTTCGGCGAGGCGGGGCCTGCGAGCGCGGCCACCGAGAATCGGACGGGGGTAGTCTCAAG
CTGGCCGGCCTGCTCTGGTGCCTGGCCTCGCGCCGCCGTGTATCGCCCCGCCCTGGGCGGCAAGGCTGGC
CCGGTCGGCACCAGTTGCGTGAGCGGAAAGATGGCCGCTTCCCGGCCCTGCTGCAGGGAGCTCAAAATGG
AGGACGCGGCGCTCGGGAGAGCGGGCGGGTGAGTCACCCACACAAAGGAAAAGGGCCTTTCCGTCCTCAG
CCGTCGCTTCATGTGACTCCACGGAGTACCGGGCGCCGTCCAGGCACCTCGATTAGTTCTCGCGCTTTTG
GAGTACGTCGTCTTTAGGTTGGGGGGAGGGGTTTTATGCGATGGAGTTTCCCCACACTGAGTGGGTGGAG
ACTGAAGTTAGGCCAGCTTGGCACTTGATGTAATTCTCCTTGGAATTTGCCCTTTTTGAGTTTGGATCTT
GGTTCATTCTCAAGCCTCAGACAGTGGTTCAAAGTTTTTTTCTTCCATTTCAGGTGTCGTGAGCTAGCCC
ACCATGTACCCATACGATGTTCCAGATTACGCTGGTGGATCTGGAGGTTCTGGTGGAAGCGCTATGGCGG
TGTGTGCTCGCCTTTGCGGCGTGGGCCCGTCGCGCGGATGTCGGCGCCGCCAGCAGCGCCGGGGCCCGGC
CGAGACGGCGGCGGCCGACAGCGAGCCGGACACAGACCCCGAGGAGGAGCGCATCGAGGCTAGCGCCGGG
GTCGGGGGCGGCTTGTGCGCGGGCCCCTCGCCGCCGCCCCCGCGCTGCTCGCTGCTGGAGCTGCCGCCCG
AGCTGCTGGTGGAGATCTTCGCGTCGCTGCCGGGCACGGACCTACCCAGCTTGGCCCAGGTCTGCACGAA
GTTCCGGCGCATCCTCCACACCGACACCATCTGGAGGAGGCGTTGCCGTGAGGAGTATGGTGTTTGCGAA
AACTTGCGGAAGCTGGAGATCACAGGCGTGTCTTGTCGGGACGTCTATGCGAAGCTGCTTCACCGATATA
GACACATTTTGGGATTGTGGCAGCCAGATATCGGGCCATACGGAGGACTGCTGAACGTGGTGGTGGACGG
CCTGTTCATCATCGGGTGGATGTACCTGCCTCCCCATGACCCCCACGTCGATGACCCTATGAGATTCAAG
CCTCTGTTCAGGATCCACCTGATGGAGAGGAAGGCTGCCACAGTGGAGTGCATGTACGGCCACAAAGGGC
CCCACCACGGCCACATCCAGATTGTGAAGAAGGATGAGTTCTCCACCAAGTGCAACCAGACGGACCACCA
CAGGATGTCCGGCGGGAGGCAGGAGGAGTTTCGGACGTGGCTGAGGGAGGAATGGGGGCGCACGCTGGAG
GACATCTTCCACGAGCACATGCAGGAGCTCATCCTGATGAAGTTCATCTACACCAGTCAGTACGACAACT
GCCTGACCTACCGCCGCATCTACCTGCCGCCCAGCCGCCCCGACGACCTCATCAAGCCTGGCCTCTTCAA
AGGTACCTATGGCAGCCACGGCCTGGAGATTGTGATGCTCAGCTTCCACGGCCGGCGTGCCAGGGGCACC
AAGATCACGGGCGACCCCAACATCCCCGCTGGGCAGCAGACAGTGGAGATCGACCTGAGGCATCGGATCC
AGCTGCCCGACCTCGAGAACCAGCGCAACTTCAATGAGCTCTCCCGCATCGTCCTGGAGGTGCGCGAGAG
GGTGCGCCAGGAGCAGCAGGAAGGCGGGCACGAGGCGGGCGAGGGTCGTGGCCGGCAGGGCCCCCGGGAG
TCCCAGCCAAGCCCTGCCCAGCCCAGGGCAGAGGCGCCCAGCAAGGGCCCAGATGGGACACCTGGTGAGG
ATGGTGGCGAGCCTGGGGATGCCGTAGCTGCGGCCGAGCAGCCTGCCCAGTGTGGGCAGGGGCAGCCGTT
CGTGCTGCCCGTGGGCGTGAGCTCCAGGAATGAGGACTACCCCCGAACCTGCAGGATGTGTTTTTATGGC
ACAGGCCTCATCGCGGGCCACGGCTTCACCAGCCCTGAACGCACCCCCGGGGTCTTCATCCTCTTCGATG
AGGACCGCTTCGGGTTCGTCTGGCTGGAGCTGAAATCCTTCAGCCTGTACAGCCGGGTCCAGGCCACCTT
CCGGAACGCAGATGCGCCGTCCCCACAGGCCTTCGATGAGATGCTCAAGAACATTCAGTCCCTCACCTCC
GGATCGGGAGAGGGCAGAGGAAGTCTGCTAACATGCGGTGACGTCGAGGAGAATCCTGGCCCACCGGTCG
CCACCAGCGAGCTGATTAAGGAGAACATGCACATGAAGCTGTACATGGAGGGCACCGTGGACAACCATCA
CTTCAAGTGCACATCCGAGGGCGAAGGCAAGCCCTACGAGGGCACCCAGACCATGAGAATCAAGGTGGTC
GAGGGCGGCCCTCTCCCCTTCGCCTTCGACATCCTGGCTACTAGCTTCCTCTACGGCAGCAAGACCTTCA
TCAACCACACCCAGGGCATCCCCGACTTCTTCAAGCAGTCCTTCCCTGAGGGCTTCACATGGGAGAGAGT
CACCACATACGAAGACGGGGGCGTGCTGACCGCTACCCAGGACACCAGCCTCCAGGACGGCTGCCTCATC
TACAACGTCAAGATCAGAGGGGTGAACTTCACATCCAACGGCCCTGTGATGCAGAAGAAAACACTCGGCT
GGGAGGCCTTCACCGAGACGCTGTACCCCGCTGACGGCGGCCTGGAAGGCAGAAACGACATGGCCCTGAA
GCTCGTGGGCGGGAGCCATCTGATCGCAAACATCAAGACCACATATAGATCCAAGAAACCCGCTAAGAAC
CTCAAGATGCCTGGCGTCTACTATGTGGACTACAGACTGGAAAGAATCAAGGAGGCCAACAACGAGACCT
ACGTCGAGCAGCACGAGGTGGCAGTGGCCAGATACTGCGACCTCCCTAGCAAACTGGGGCACAAGCTTAA
TTAAGAATTCGTCGAGGGACCTAATAACTTCGTATAGCATACATTATACGAAGTTATACATGTTTAAGGG
TTCCGGTTCCACTAGGTACAATTCGATATCAAGCTTATCGATAATCAACCTCTGGATTACAAAATTTGTG
AAAGATTGACTGGTATTCTTAACTATGTTGCTCCTTTTACGCTATGTGGATACGCTGCTTTAATGCCTTT
GTATCATGCTATTGCTTCCCGTATGGCTTTCATTTTCTCCTCCTTGTATAAATCCTGGTTGCTGTCTCTT
TATGAGGAGTTGTGGCCCGTTGTCAGGCAACGTGGCGTGGTGTGCACTGTGTTTGCTGACGCAACCCCCA
CTGGTTGGGGCATTGCCACCACCTGTCAGCTCCTTTCCGGGACTTTCGCTTTCCCCCTCCCTATTGCCAC
GGCGGAACTCATCGCCGCCTGCCTTGCCCGCTGCTGGACAGGGGCTCGGCTGTTGGGCACTGACAATTCC
GTGGTGTTGTCGGGGAAATCATCGTCCTTTCCTTGGCTGCTCGCCTGTGTTGCCACCTGGATTCTGCGCG
GGACGTCCTTCTGCTACGTCCCTTCGGCCCTCAATCCAGCGGACCTTCCTTCCCGCGGCCTGCTGCCGGC
TCTGCGGCCTCTTCCGCGTCTTCGCCTTCGCCCTCAGACGAGTCGGATCTCCCTTTGGGCCGCCTCCCCG
CATCGATACCGTCGACCTCGATCGAGACCTAGAAAAACATGGAGCAATCACAAGTAGCAATACAGCAGCT
ACCAATGCTGATTGTGCCTGGCTAGAAGCACAAGAGGAGGAGGAGGTGGGTTTTCCAGTCACACCTCAGG
TACCTTTAAGACCAATGACTTACAAGGCAGCTGTAGATCTTAGCCACTTTTTAAAAGAAAAGGGGGGACT
GGAAGGGCTAATTCACTCCCAACGAAGACAAGATATCCTTGATCTGTGGATCTACCACACACAAGGCTAC
TTCCCTGATTGGCAGAACTACACACCAGGGCCAGGGATCAGATATCCACTGACCTTTGGATGGTGCTACA
AGCTAGTACCAGTTGAGCAAGAGAAGGTAGAAGAAGCCAATGAAGGAGAGAACACCCGCTTGTTACACCC
TGTGAGCCTGCATGGGATGGATGACCCGGAGAGAGAAGTATTAGAGTGGAGGTTTGACAGCCGCCTAGCA
TTTCATCACATGGCCCGAGAGCTGCATCCGGACTGTACTGGGTCTCTCTGGTTAGACCAGATCTGAGCCT
GGGAGCTCTCTGGCTAACTAGGGAACCCACTGCTTAAGCCTCAATAAAGCTTGCCTTGAGTGCTTCAAGT
AGTGTGTGCCCGTCTGTTGTGTGACTCTGGTAACTAGAGATCCCTCAGACCCTTTTAGTCAGTGTGGAAA
ATCTCTAGCAGCATGTGAGCAAAAGGCCAGCAAAAGGCCAGGAACCGTAAAAAGGCCGCGTTGCTGGCGT
T
